>Addgene plasmid #84633 | pcDNA3-JNKsubDD-YPet-NES | addgene full sequence | sequence record 176152 | Addgene NGS Result
CATCATCATCATCATCATGGTATGGCTAGCATGACTGGTGGACAGCAAATGGGTCGGGATCTGTACGACG
ATGACGATAAGGATCCCATGGTCGACAGTGTCAAGACCCCCGAGGATGAAGGCAACCCACTGCTCGAGCA
GCTCGAGAAGAAGGGCGGCACCGGCGGCAGCGAGCTCATGGTGAGCAAAGGCGAAGAGCTGTTCACCGGC
GTGGTGCCCATCCTGGTGGAGCTGGACGGCGACGTGAACGGCCACAAGTTCAGCGTGAGCGGCGAGGGCG
AGGGCGACGCCACCTACGGCAAGCTGACCCTGAAGCTGCTGTGCACCACCGGCAAGCTGCCCGTGCCCTG
GCCCACCCTGGTGACCACCCTGGGCTACGGCGTGCAGTGCTTCGCCCGGTACCCCGACCACATGAAGCAG
CACGACTTCTTCAAGAGCGCCATGCCCGAGGGCTACGTGCAGGAGCGGACCATCTTCTTCAAGGACGACG
GCAACTACAAGACCCGGGCCGAGGTGAAGTTCGAGGGCGACACCCTGGTGAACCGGATCGAGCTGAAGGG
CATCGACTTCAAGGAGGACAGCAACATCCTGGGCCACAAGCTGGAGTACAACTACAACAGCCACAACGTG
TACATCACCGCCGACAAGCAGAAGAACGGCATCAAGGCCAACTTCAAGATCCGGCACAACATCGAGGACG
GCGGCGTGCAGCTGGCCGACCACTACCAGCAGAACACCCCCATCGGCGACGGCCCCGTGCTGCTGCCCGA
TAACCACTACCTGAGCTACCAGAGCGCCCTGTTCAAGGACCCCAACGAGAAGCGGGACCACATGGTGCTG
CTGGAGTTCCTGACCGCCGCCGGCATCACCGAGGGTATGAATGAATTGTACAAAGAATTCCTGCCCCCCC
TGGAGCGCCTGACCCTGTAATCTAGAGGGCCCTATTCTATAGTGTCACCTAAATGCTAGAGCTCGCTGAT
CAGCCTCGACTGTGCCTTCTAGTTGCCAGCCATCTGTTGTTTGCCCCTCCCCCGTGCCTTCCTTGACCCT
GGAAGGTGCCACTCCCACTGTCCTTTCCTAATAAAATGAGGAAATTGCATCGCATTGTCTGAGTAGGTGT
CATTCTATTCTGGGGGGTGGGGTGGGGCAGGACAGCAAGGGGGAGGATTGGGAAGACAATAGCAGGCATG
CTGGGGATGCGGTGGGCTCTATGGCTTCTGAGGCGGAAAGAACCAGCTGGGGCTCTAGGGGGTATCCCC
[124 nt withheld, positions 1260-1383]
C
[91 nt withheld, positions 1385-1475]
A
[49 nt withheld, positions 1477-1525]
CCTTTGACGTTGGAGTCCACGTTCTTT
[37 nt withheld, positions 1553-1589]
ACCCTATCTCGGTCTATTCTTTTGATTTATAAGGGATTTTGCCGATTTCGGCCTATTGGTTAAAAAATGA
GCTGATTTAACAAAAATTTAACGCGAATTAATTCTGTGGAATGTGTGTCAGTTAGGGTGTGGAAAGTCCC
CAGGCTCCCCAGCAGGCAGAAGTATGCAAAGCATGCATCTCAATTAGTCAGCAACCAGGTGTGGAAAGTC
CCCAGGCTCCCCAGCAGGCAGAAGTATGCAAAGCATGCATCTCAATTAGTCAGCAACCATAGTCCCGCCC
CTAACTCCGCCCATCCCGCCCCTAACTCCGCCCAGTTCCGCCCATTCTCCGCCCCATGGCTGACTAATTT
TTTTTATTTATGCAGAGGCCGAGGCCGCCTCTGCCTCTGAGCTATTCCAGAAGTAGTGAGGAGGCTTTTT
TGGAGGCCTAGGCTTTTGCAAAAAGCTCCCGGGAGCTTGTATATCCATTTTCGGATCTGATCAAGAGACA
GGATGAGGATCGTTTCGCATGATTGAACAAGATGGATTGCACGCAGGTTCTCCGGCCGCTTGGGTGGAGA
GGCTATTCGGCTATGACTGGGCACAACAGACAATCGGCTGCTCTGATGCCGCCGTGTTCCGGCTGTCAGC
GCAGGGGCGCCCGGTTCTTTTTGTCAAGACCGACCTGTCCGGTGCCCTGAATGAACTGCAGGACGAGGCA
GCGCGGCTATCGTGGCTGGCCACGACGGGCGTTCCTTGCGCAGCTGTGCTCGACGTTGTCACTGAAGCGG
GAAGGGACTGGCTGCTATTGGGCGAAGTGCCGGGGCAGGATCTCCTGTCATCTCACCTTGCTCCTGCCGA
GAAAGTATCCATCATGGCTGATGCAATGCGGCGGCTGCATACGCTTGATCCGGCTACCTGCCCATTCGAC
CACCAAGCGAAACATCGCATCGAGCGAGCACGTACTCGGATGGAAGCCGGTCTTGTCGATCAGGATGATC
TGGACGAAGAGCATCAGGGGCTCGCGCCAGCCGAACTGTTCGCCAGGCTCAAGGCGCGCATGCCCGACGG
CGAGGATCTCGTCGTGACCCATGGCGATGCCTGCTTGCCGAATATCATGGTGGAAAATGGCCGCTTTTCT
GGATTCATCGACTGTGGCCGGCTGGGTGTGGCGGACCGCTATCAGGACATAGCGTTGGCTACCCGTGATA
TTGCTGAAGAGCTTGGCGGCGAATGGGCTGACCGCTTCCTCGTGCTTTACGGTATCGCCGCTCCCGATTC
GCAGCGCATCGCCTTCTATCGCCTTCTTGACGAGTTCTTCTGAGCGGGACTCTGGGGTTCGAAATGACCG
ACCAAGCGACGCCCAACCTGCCATCACGAGATTTCGATTCCACCGCCGCCTTCTATGAAAGGTTGGGCTT
CGGAATCGTTTTCCGGGACGCCGGCTGGATGATCCTCCAGCGCGGGGATCTCATGCTGGAGTTCTTCGCC
CACCCCAACTTGTTTATTGCAGCTTATAATGGTTACAAATAAAGCAATAGCATCACAAATTTCACAAATA
AAGCATTTTTTTCACTGCATTCTAGTTGTGGTTTGTCCAAACTCATCAATGTATCTTATCATGTCTGTAT
ACCGTCGACCTCTAGCTAGAGCTTGGCGTAATCATGGTCATAGCTGTTTCCTGTGTGAAATTGTTATCCG
CTCACAATTCCACACAACATACGAGCCGGAAGCATAAAGTGTAAAGCCTGGGGTGCCTAATGAGTGAGCT
AACTCACATTAATTGCGTTGCGCTCACTGCCCGCTTTCCAGTCGGGAAACCTGTCGTGCCAGCTGCATTA
ATGAATCGGCCAACGCGCGGGGAGAGGCGGTTTGCGTATTGGGCGCTCTTCCGCTTCCTCGCTCACTGAC
TCGCTGCGCTCGGTCGTTCGGCTGCGGCGAGCGGTATCAGCTCACTCAAAGGCGGTAATACGGTTATCCA
CAGAATCAGGGGATAACGCAGGAAAGAACATGTGAGCAAAAGGCCAGCAAAAGGCCAGGAACCGTAAAAA
GGCCGCGTTGCTGGCGTTTTTCCATAGGCTCCGCCCCCCTGACGAGCATCACAAAAATCGACGCTCAAGT
CAGAGGTGGCGAAACCCGACAGGACTATAAAGATACCAGGCGTTTCCCCCTGGAAGCTCCCTCGTGCGCT
CTCCTGTTCCGACCCTGCCGCTTACCGGATACCTGTCCGCCTTTCTCCCTTCGGGAAGCGTGGCGCTTTC
TCATAGCTCACGCTGTAGGTATCTCAGTTCGGTGTAGGTCGTTCGCTCCAAGCTGGGCTGTGTGCACGAA
CCCCCCGTTCAGCCCGACCGCTGCGCCTTATCCGGTAACTATCGTCTTGAGTCCAACCCGGTAAGACACG
ACTTATCGCCACTGGCAGCAGCCACTGGTAACAGGATTAGCAGAGCGAGGTATGTAGGCGGTGCTACAGA
GTTCTTGAAGTGGTGGCCTAACTACGGCTACACTAGAAGAACAGTATTTGGTATCTGCGCTCTGCTGAAG
CCAGTTACCTTCGGAAAAAGAGTTGGTAGCTCTTGATCCGGCAAACAAACCACCGCTGGTAGCGGTGGTT
TTTTTGTTTGCAAGCAGCAGATTACGCGCAGAAAAAAAGGATCTCAAGAAGATCCTTTGATCTTTTCTAC
GGGGTCTGACGCTCAGTGGAACGAAAACTCACGTTAAGGGATTTTGGTCATGAGATTATCAAAAAGGATC
TTCACCTAGATCCTTTTAAATTAAAAATGAAGTTTTAAATCAATCTAAAGTATATATGAGTAAACTTGGT
CTGACAGTTACCAATGCTTAATCAGTGAGGCACCTATCTCAGCGATCTGTCTATTTCGTTCATCCATAGT
TGCCTGACTCCCCGTCGTGTAGATAACTACGATACGGGAGGGCTTACCATCTGGCCCCAGTGCTGCAATG
ATACCGCGAGACCCACGCTCACCGGCTCCAGATTTATCAGCAATAAACCAGCCAGCCGGAAGGGCCGAGC
GCAGAAGTGGTCCTGCAACTTTATCCGCCTCCATCCAGTCTATTAATTGTTGCCGGGAAGCTAGAGTAAG
TAGTTCGCCAGTTAATAGTTTGCGCAACGTTGTTGCCATTGCTACAGGCATCGTGGTGTCACGCTCGTCG
TTTGGTATGGCTTCATTCAGCTCCGGTTCCCAACGATCAAGGCGAGTTACATGATCCCCCATGTTGTGCA
AAAAAGCGGTTAGCTCCTTCGGTCCTCCGATCGTTGTCAGAAGTAAGTTGGCCGCAGTGTTATCACTCAT
GGTTATGGCAGCACTGCATAATTCTCTTACTGTCATGCCATCCGTAAGATGCTTTTCTGTGACTGGTGAG
TACTCAACCAAGTCATTCTGAGAATAGTGTATGCGGCGACCGAGTTGCTCTTGCCCGGCGTCAATACGGG
ATAATACCGCGCCACATAGCAGAACTTTAAAAGTGCTCATCATTGGAAAACGTTCTTCGGGGCGAAAACT
CTCAAGGATCTTACCGCTGTTGAGATCCAGTTCGATGTAACCCACTCGTGCACCCAACTGATCTTCAGCA
TCTTTTACTTTCACCAGCGTTTCTGGGTGAGCAAAAACAGGAAGGCAAAATGCCGCAAAAAAGGGAATAA
GGGCGACACGGAAATGTTGAATACTCATACTCTTCCTTTTTCAATATTATTGAAGCATTTATCAGGGTTA
TTGTCTCATGAGCGGATACATATTTGAATGTATTTAGAAAAATAAACAAATAGGGGTTCCGCGCACATTT
CCCCGAAAAGTGCCACCTGACGTCGACGGATCGGGAGATCTCCCGATCCCCTATGGTGCACTCTCAGTAC
AATCTGCTCTGATGCCGCATAGTTAAGCCAGTATCTGCTCCCTGCTTGTGTGTTGGAGGTCGCTGAGTAG
TGCGCGAGCAAAATTTAAGCTACAACAAGGCAAGGCTTGACCGACAATTGCATGAAGAATCTGCTTAGGG
TTAGGCGTTTTGCGCTGCTTCGCGATGTACGGGCCAGATATACGCGTTGACATTGATTATTGACTAGTTA
TTAATAGTAATCAATTACGGGGTCATTAGTTCATAGCCCATATATGGAGTTCCGCGTTACATAACTTACG
GTAAATGGCCCGCCTGGCTGACCGCCCAACGACCCCCGCCCATTGACGTCAATAATGACGTATGTTCCCA
TAGTAACGCCAATAGGGACTTTCCATTGACGTCAATGGGTGGAGTATTTACGGTAAACTGCCCACTTGGC
AGTACATCAAGTGTATCATATGCCAAGTACGCCCCCTATTGACGTCAATGACGGTAAATGGCCCGCCTGG
CATTATGCCCAGTACATGACCTTATGGGACTTTCCTACTTGGCAGTACATCTACGTATTAGTCATCGCTA
TTACCATGGTGATGCGGTTTTGGCAGTACATCAATGGGCGTGGATAGCGGTTTGACTCACGGGGATTTCC
AAGTCTCCACCCCATTGACGTCAATGGGAGTTTGTTTTGGCACCAAAATCAACGGGACTTTCCAAAATGT
CGTAACAACTCCGCCCCATTGACGCAAATGGGCGGTAGGCGTGTACGGTGGGAGGTCTATATAAGCAGAG
CTCTCTGGCTAACTAGAGAACCCACTGCTTACTGGCTTATCGAAATTAATACGACTCACTATAGGGAGAC
CCAAGCTTGCGGCCGCCACCATGGTGCGGGGTTCT
Features (pLannotate 1.2.2; 26 found; start..end, strand, type, name):
      1..21      +  CDS            capTEV™ (fragment): composite tag for in vivo biotinylation, TEV protease cleavage, and 6xHis tagging
     22..54      +  CDS            T7 tag (gene 10 leader): leader peptide from bacteriophage T7 gene 10 promotes efficient translation in E. coli
     58..81      +  CDS            Xpress™ tag: Xpress™ epitope tag, including an enterokinase recognition and cleavage site
     94..153     +  CDS            JDP2 (fragment): JDP2_HUMAN - Experimental evidence at protein level: Swiss-Prot protein existence level 1. Component of the AP-1 transcription factor that represses transactivation mediated by the Jun family of proteins. Involved in a variety of transcriptional responses associated with AP-1 such as UV- induced apoptosis, cell differentiation, tumorigenesis and antitumogeneris. Can also function as a repressor by recruiting histone deacetylase 3/HDAC3 to the promoter region of JUN. May control transcription via direct regulation of the modification of histones and the assembly of chromatin. From Homo sapiens
    178..894     +  CDS            YPet: YPet is a basic (constitutively fluorescent) yellow fluorescent protein published in 2005, derived from Aequorea victoria. It has moderate acid sensitivity.
    901..927     +  CDS            NES: nuclear export signal from the HIV Rev protein (Fischer et al., 1995)
    946..964     -  promoter       SP6 promoter: promoter for bacteriophage SP6 RNA polymerase
    990..1214    +  polyA_signal   bGH poly(A) signal: bovine growth hormone polyadenylation signal
   1218..1239    +  promoter       SV40 promoter (fragment): SV40 enhancer and early promoter
   1260..1688    +  rep_origin     f1 ori (sequence partly withheld): f1 bacteriophage origin of replication; arrow indicates direction of (+) strand synthesis
   1702..2031    +  promoter       SV40 promoter: SV40 enhancer and early promoter
   2098..2889    +  CDS            neo: KKA2_KLEPN - Also known as kan, nptII. Experimental evidence at protein level: Swiss-Prot protein existence level 1. Resistance to kanamycin, neomycin, paromomycin, ribostamycin, butirosin and gentamicin B. From Klebsiella pneumoniae.
   2913..3071    +  CDS            ble (fragment): BLE_KLEPN - Experimental evidence at protein level: Swiss-Prot protein existence level 1. Binding protein with a strong affinity to the bleomycin family of antibiotics. Binds to CL990; an antimitotic-antibiotic compound. From Klebsiella pneumoniae.
   3066..3187    +  polyA_signal   SV40 poly(A) signal: SV40 polyadenylation signal
   3260..3276    -  protein_bind   lac operator: The lac repressor binds to the lac operator to inhibit transcription in E. coli. This inhibition can be relieved by adding lactose or isopropyl-β-D-thiogalactopyranoside (IPTG). lac repressor encoded by lacI
   3284..3314    -  promoter       lac promoter: promoter for the E. coli lac operon
   3329..3350    -  protein_bind   CAP binding site: CAP binding activates transcription in the presence of cAMP. E. coli catabolite activator protein
   3363..3455    -  CDS            lacI (fragment): lac repressor; lacI; The lac repressor binds to the lac operator to inhibit transcription in E. coli. This inhibition can be relieved by adding lactose or isopropyl-β-D-thiogalactopyranoside (IPTG).
   3638..4226    -  rep_origin     ori: high-copy-number ColE1/pMB1/pBR322/pUC origin of replication
   4397..5257    -  CDS            AmpR: β-lactamase; bla; confers resistance to ampicillin, carbenicillin, and related antibiotics
   5258..5362    -  promoter       AmpR promoter: bla
   5421..5473    -  misc_feature   bom (fragment): basis of mobility region from pBR322
   5628..6007    +  enhancer       CMV enhancer: human cytomegalovirus immediate early enhancer
   6008..6211    +  promoter       CMV promoter: human cytomegalovirus (CMV) immediate early promoter
   6207..6240    +  LTR            5' LTR (truncated) (fragment): truncated 5' long terminal repeat (LTR) from HIV-1
   6256..6274    +  promoter       T7 promoter: promoter for bacteriophage T7 RNA polymerase
