[The description below was written by a language model from this plasmid's Addgene catalogue record and pLannotate feature annotations shown in this document.]
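Description:
pcDNA3-JNKsubDD-YPet-NES is a mammalian expression plasmid of about 6.3 kb built on the pcDNA3 backbone. It encodes the C-terminal, substrate-bearing half of a two-part (bimolecular) JNK kinase activity reporter, bimJNKAR. It is propagated in E. coli through a high-copy ColE1/pUC-type origin with ampicillin selection (AmpR), and also carries an f1 origin. For mammalian cells, an SV40 promoter-driven neomycin phosphotransferase cassette with an SV40 poly(A) signal allows G418 selection of stable transfectants.

The synthetic insert, cloned between BamHI and EcoRI sites, is transcribed from the CMV immediate-early enhancer/promoter and terminated by the bGH polyadenylation signal. Flanking T7 and SP6 promoters are also present. The open reading frame begins with backbone-derived N-terminal 6xHis, T7 gene 10 leader and Xpress epitope tags. Next comes a short JNK substrate segment, which the annotation matches to a fragment of human JDP2; the "DD" in the construct name is not explained in the record. This is fused to the yellow fluorescent protein YPet and ends with a nuclear export signal of the HIV Rev type, which confines the protein to the cytosol.

The plasmid is meant to be co-expressed with the companion construct pcDNA3-Cerulean-FHA1-NES, which by its name supplies a Cerulean-tagged FHA1 domain, a phosphothreonine-binding module. Presumably, JNK phosphorylation of the substrate promotes its binding to FHA1, bringing Cerulean and YPet close enough for a FRET change, although the record does not spell out this readout. The pair is used to visualize compartment-specific, here cytosolic, JNK activity dynamics in living cells. A few small annotated fragments (ble, lacI, HIV LTR, capTEV) appear to be backbone remnants or partial matches rather than functional parts.
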