Addgene plasmid #84633: pcDNA3-JNKsubDD-YPet-NES
Purpose: Encodes C-terminal (substrate) fragment of bimolecular JNK activity reporter (bimJNKAR); cytosol targeted; use in conjunction with pcDNA3-Cerulean-FHA1-NES
Depositing lab: Jin Zhang. Depositing organization: University of California, San Diego (UCSD). Publication: Visualization of Compartmentalized Kinase Activity Dynamics Using Adaptable BimKARs. Depry C, Mehta S, Li R, Zhang J. Chem Biol. 2015 Nov 19;22(11):1470-9. doi: 10.1016/j.chembiol.2015.10.004. Epub 2015 Nov 5. PubMed 26548610.
Backbone
  Vector backbone: pcDNA3
  Backbone manufacturer: Invitrogen
  Backbone size w/o insert (bp): 5500
  Total vector size (bp): 6315
  Vector type: Mammalian Expression
  Selectable markers: Neomycin (select with G418)
Growth in bacteria
  Bacterial resistance: Ampicillin, 100 μg/mL
  Growth temperature: 37°C
  Growth strain: DH5alpha
  Copy number: High Copy
Gene/Insert
  Gene/Insert name: JNKsubDD-YPet-NES (alt name: bimJNKAR-C)
  Species: Synthetic
  Insert size (bp): 843
  Promoter: CMV
  Tag / fusion protein: YPet (C terminal on insert); Nuclear export signal (NES) (C terminal on insert); 6xHis (N terminal on backbone); T7 tag (gene 10 leader) (N terminal on backbone); Xpress (TM) tag (N terminal on backbone)
  Cloning method: Restriction Enzyme; 5′ cloning site BamHI (not destroyed); 3′ cloning site EcoRI (not destroyed)
  Sequencing primers: 5′ T7 forward; 3′ BGH reverse
Terms and licenses: Academic/Nonprofit Terms; Industry Terms: Not Available to Industry
How to cite: pcDNA3-JNKsubDD-YPet-NES was a gift from Jin Zhang (Addgene plasmid # 84633 ; http://n2t.net/addgene:84633 ; RRID:Addgene_84633)
